>Addgene plasmid #247757 | pLVX_ECFP | addgene full sequence | sequence record 491699 | Addgene NGS Result
TGGAAGGGCTAATTCACTCCCAAAGAAGACAAGATATCCTTGATCTGTGGATCTACCACACACAAGGCTA
CTTCCCTGATTAGCAGAACTACACACCAGGGCCAGGGGTCAGATATCCACTGACCTTTGGATGGTGCTAC
AAGCTAGTACCAGTTGAGCCAGATAAGGTAGAAGAGGCCAATAAAGGAGAGAACACCAGCTTGTTACACC
CTGTGAGCCTGCATGGGATGGATGACCCGGAGAGAGAAGTGTTAGAGTGGAGGTTTGACAGCCGCCTAGC
ATTTCATCACGTGGCCCGAGAGCTGCATCCGGAGTACTTCAAGAACTGCTGATATCGAGCTTGCTACAAG
GGACTTTCCGCTGGGGACTTTCCAGGGAGGCGTGGCCTGGGCGGGACTGGGGAGTGGCGAGCCCTCAGAT
CCTGCATATAAGCAGCTGCTTTTTGCCTGTACTGGGTCTCTCTGGTTAGACCAGATCTGAGCCTGGGAGC
TCTCTGGCTAACTAGGGAACCCACTGCTTAAGCCTCAATAAAGCTTGCCTTGAGTGCTTCAAGTAGTGTG
TGCCCGTCTGTTGTGTGACTCTGGTAACTAGAGATCCCTCAGACCCTTTTAGTCAGTGTGGAAAATCTCT
AGCAGTGGCGCCCGAACAGGGACTTGAAAGCGAAAGGGAAACCAGAGGAGCTCTCTCGACGCAGGACTCG
GCTTGCTGAAGCGCGCACGGCAAGAGGCGAGGGGCGGCGACTGGTGAGTACGCCAAAAATTTTGACTAGC
GGAGGCTAGAAGGAGAGAGATGGGTGCGAGAGCGTCAGTATTAAGCGGGGGAGAATTAGATCGCGATGGG
AAAAAATTCGGTTAAGGCCAGGGGGAAAGAAAAAATATAAATTAAAACATATAGTATGGGCAAGCAGGGA
GCTAGAACGATTCGCAGTTAATCCTGGCCTGTTAGAAACATCAGAAGGCTGTAGACAAATACTGGGACAG
CTACAACCATCCCTTCAGACAGGATCAGAAGAACTTAGATCATTATATAATACAGTAGCAACCCTCTATT
GTGTGCATCAAAGGATAGAGATAAAAGACACCAAGGAAGCTTTAGACAAGATAGAGGAAGAGCAAAACAA
AAGTAAGACCACCGCACAGCAAGCGGCCGGCCGCTGATCTTCAGACCTGGAGGAGGAGATATGAGGGACA
ATTGGAGAAGTGAATTATATAAATATAAAGTAGTAAAAATTGAACCATTAGGAGTAGCACCCACCAAGGC
AAAGAGAAGAGTGGTGCAGAGAGAAAAAAGAGCAGTGGGAATAGGAGCTTTGTTCCTTGGGTTCTTGGGA
GCAGCAGGAAGCACTATGGGCGCAGCGTCAATGACGCTGACGGTACAGGCCAGACAATTATTGTCTGGTA
TAGTGCAGCAGCAGAACAATTTGCTGAGGGCTATTGAGGCGCAACAGCATCTGTTGCAACTCACAGTCTG
GGGCATCAAGCAGCTCCAGGCAAGAATCCTGGCTGTGGAAAGATACCTAAAGGATCAACAGCTCCTGGGG
ATTTGGGGTTGCTCTGGAAAACTCATTTGCACCACTGCTGTGCCTTGGAATGCTAGTTGGAGTAATAAAT
CTCTGGAACAGATTTGGAATCACACGACCTGGATGGAGTGGGACAGAGAAATTAACAATTACACAAGCTT
AATACACTCCTTAATTGAAGAATCGCAAAACCAGCAAGAAAAGAATGAACAAGAATTATTGGAATTAGAT
AAATGGGCAAGTTTGTGGAATTGGTTTAACATAACAAATTGGCTGTGGTATATAAAATTATTCATAATGA
TAGTAGGAGGCTTGGTAGGTTTAAGAATAGTTTTTGCTGTACTTTCTATAGTGAATAGAGTTAGGCAGGG
ATATTCACCATTATCGTTTCAGACCCACCTCCCAACCCCGAGGGGACCCGACAGGCCCGAAGGAATAGAA
GAAGAAGGTGGAGAGAGAGACAGAGACAGATCCATTCGATTAGTGAACGGATCTCGACGGTATCGCCTTT
AAAAGAAAAGGGGGGATTGGGGGGTACAGTGCAGGGGAAAGAATAGTAGACATAATAGCAACAGACATAC
AAACTAAAGAATTACAAAAACAAATTACAAAAATTCAAAATTTTCGGGTTTATTACAGGGACAGCAGAGA
TCCAGTTTATCGATGAGTAATTCATACAAAAGGACTCGCCCCTGCCTTGGGGAATCCCAGGGACCGTCGT
TAAACTCCCACTAACGTAGAACCCAGAGATCGCTGCGTTCCCGCCCCCTCACCCGCCCGCTCTCGTCATC
ACTGAGGTGGAGAAGAGCATGCGTGAGGCTCCGGTGCCCGTCAGTGGGCAGAGCGCACATCGCCCACAGT
CCCCGAGAAGTTGGGGGGAGGGGTCGGCAATTGAACCGGTGCCTAGAGAAGGTGGCGCGGGGTAAACTGG
GAAAGTGATGTCGTGTACTGGCTCCGCCTTTTTCCCGAGGGTGGGGGAGAACCGTATATAAGTGCAGTAG
TCGCCGTGAACGTTCTTTTTCGCAACGGGTTTGCCGCCAGAACACAGGTAAGTGCCGTGTGTGGTTCCCG
CGGGCCTGGCCTCTTTACGGGTTATGGCCCTTGCGTGCCTTGAATTACTTCCACGCCCCTGGCTGCAGTA
CGTGATTCTTGATCCCGAGCTTCGGGTTGGAAGTGGGTGGGAGAGTTCGAGGCCTTGCGCTTAAGGAGCC
CCTTCGCCTCGTGCTTGAGTTGAGGCCTGGCTTGGGCGCTGGGGCCGCCGCGTGCGAATCTGGTGGCACC
TTCGCGCCTGTCTCGCTGCTTTCGATAAGTCTCTAGCCATTTAAAATTTTTGATGACCTGCTGCGACGCT
TTTTTTCTGGCAAGATAGTCTTGTAAATGCGGGCCAAGATCTGCACACTGGTATTTCGGTTTTTGGGGCC
GCGGGCGGCGACGGGGCCCGTGCGTCCCAGCGCACATGTTCGGCGAGGCGGGGCCTGCGAGCGCGGCCAC
CGAGAATCGGACGGGGGTAGTCTCAAGCTGGCCGGCCTGCTCTGGTGCCTGGCCTCGCGCCGCCGTGTAT
CGCCCCGCCCTGGGCGGCAAGGCTGGCCCGGTCGGCACCAGTTGCGTGAGCGGAAAGATGGCCGCTTCCC
GGCCCTGCTGCAGGGAGCTCAAAATGGAGGACGCGGCGCTCGGGAGAGCGGGCGGGTGAGTCACCCACAC
AAAGGAAAAGGGCCTTTCCGTCCTCAGCCGTCGCTTCATGTGACTCCACGGAGTACCGGGCGCCGTCCAG
GCACCTCGATTAGTTCTCGAGCTTTTGGAGTACGTCGTCTTTAGGTTGGGGGGAGGGGTTTTATGCGATG
GAGTTTCCCCACACTGAGTGGGTGGAGACTGAAGTTAGGCCAGCTTGGCACTTGATGTAATTCTCCTTGG
AATTTGCCCTTTTTGAGTTTGGATCTTGGTTCATTCTCAAGCCTCAGACAGTGGTTCAAAGTTTTTTTCT
TCCATTTCAGGTGTCGTGAGGATCTATTTCCGGTGAATTCGCCGCCACCATGGTTTCCAAGGGCGAAGAA
CTGTTCACCGGCGTGGTGCCCATTCTGGTGGAACTGGACGGGGATGTGAACGGCCACAAGTTTAGCGTTA
GCGGCGAAGGCGAAGGGGATGCCACATACGGAAAGCTGACCCTGAAGTTCATCTGCACCACCGGCAAGCT
GCCTGTGCCTTGGCCTACACTGGTCACCACACTGACATGGGGCGTGCAGTGCTTCAGCAGATACCCCGAC
CATATGAAGCAGCACGACTTCTTCAAGAGCGCCATGCCTGAGGGCTACGTGCAAGAGCGGACCATCTTCT
TTAAGGACGACGGCAACTACAAGACCAGGGCCGAAGTGAAGTTCGAGGGCGACACCCTGGTCAACCGGAT
CGAGCTGAAGGGCATCGACTTCAAAGAGGACGGCAACATCCTGGGCCACAAGCTCGAGTACAACTACATC
AGCCACAACGTGTACATCACCGCCGACAAGCAGAAGAACGGCATCAAGGCCAACTTCAAGATCCGGCACA
ACATCGAGGACGGCTCTGTGCAGCTGGCCGATCACTACCAGCAGAACACACCCATCGGAGATGGCCCTGT
GCTGCTGCCCGATAACCACTACCTGAGCACACAGAGCGCCCTGAGCAAGGACCCCAACGAGAAGAGGGAT
CACATGGTGCTGCTGGAATTCGTGACCGCCGCTGGCATCACACTCGGCATGGACGAACTGTACAAATGAG
GATCCCGCCCCTCTCCCTCCCCCCCCCCTAACGTTACTGGCCGAAGCCGCTTGGAATAAGGCCGGTGTGC
GTTTGTCTATATGTTATTTTCCACCATATTGCCGTCTTTTGGCAATGTGAGGGCCCGGAAACCTGGCCCT
GTCTTCTTGACGAGCATTCCTAGGGGTCTTTCCCCTCTCGCCAAAGGAATGCAAGGTCTGTTGAATGTCG
TGAAGGAAGCAGTTCCTCTGGAAGCTTCTTGAAGACAAACAACGTCTGTAGCGACCCTTTGCAGGCAGCG
GAACCCCCCACCTGGCGACAGGTGCCTCTGCGGCCAAAAGCCACGTGTATAAGATACACCTGCAAAGGCG
GCACAACCCCAGTGCCACGTTGTGAGTTGGATAGTTGTGGAAAGAGTCAAATGGCTCTCCTCAAGCGTAT
TCAACAAGGGGCTGAAGGATGCCCAGAAGGTACCCCATTGTATGGGATCTGATCTGGGGCCTCGGTGCAC
ATGCTTTACATGTGTTTAGTCGAGGTTAAAAAAACGTCTAGGCCCCCCGAACCACGGGGACGTGGTTTTC
CTTTGAAAAACACGATGATAAGCTTGCCACAACCCACAAGGAGACGACCTTCCATGACCGAGTACAAGCC
CACGGTGCGCCTCGCCACCCGCGACGACGTCCCCCGGGCCGTACGCACCCTCGCCGCCGCGTTCGCCGAC
TACCCCGCCACGCGCCACACCGTCGACCCGGACCGCCACATCGAGCGGGTCACCGAGCTGCAAGAACTCT
TCCTCACGCGCGTCGGGCTCGACATCGGCAAGGTGTGGGTCGCGGACGACGGCGCCGCGGTGGCGGTCTG
GACCACGCCGGAGAGCGTCGAAGCGGGGGCGGTGTTCGCCGAGATCGGCCCGCGCATGGCCGAGTTGAGC
GGTTCCCGGCTGGCCGCGCAGCAACAGATGGAAGGCCTCCTGGCGCCGCACCGGCCCAAGGAGCCCGCGT
GGTTCCTGGCCACCGTCGGCGTCTCGCCCGACCACCAGGGCAAGGGTCTGGGCAGCGCCGTCGTGCTCCC
CGGAGTGGAGGCGGCCGAGCGCGCCGGGGTGCCCGCCTTCCTGGAGACCTCCGCGCCCCGCAACCTCCCC
TTCTACGAGCGGCTCGGCTTCACCGTCACCGCCGACGTCGAGGTGCCCGAAGGACCGCGCACCTGGTGCA
TGACCCGCAAGCCCGGTGCCTAGACGCGTCTGGAACAATCAACCTCTGGATTACAAAATTTGTGAAAGAT
TGACTGGTATTCTTAACTATGTTGCTCCTTTTACGCTATGTGGATACGCTGCTTTAATGCCTTTGTATCA
TGCTATTGCTTCCCGTATGGCTTTCATTTTCTCCTCCTTGTATAAATCCTGGTTGCTGTCTCTTTATGAG
GAGTTGTGGCCCGTTGTCAGGCAACGTGGCGTGGTGTGCACTGTGTTTGCTGACGCAACCCCCACTGGTT
GGGGCATTGCCACCACCTGTCAGCTCCTTTCCGGGACTTTCGCTTTCCCCCTCCCTATTGCCACGGCGGA
ACTCATCGCCGCCTGCCTTGCCCGCTGCTGGACAGGGGCTCGGCTGTTGGGCACTGACAATTCCGTGGTG
TTGTCGGGGAAGCTGACGTCCTTTCCATGGCTGCTCGCCTGTGTTGCCACCTGGATTCTGCGCGGGACGT
CCTTCTGCTACGTCCCTTCGGCCCTCAATCCAGCGGACCTTCCTTCCCGCGGCCTGCTGCCGGCTCTGCG
GCCTCTTCCGCGTCTTCGCCTTCGCCCTCAGACGAGTCGGATCTCCCTTTGGGCCGCCTCCCCGCCTGGA
ATTAATTCTGCAGTCGAGACCTAGAAAAACATGGAGCAATCACAAGTAGCAATACAGCAGCTACCAATGC
TGATTGTGCCTGGCTAGAAGCACAAGAGGAGGAGGAGGTGGGTTTTCCAGTCACACCTCAGGTACCTTTA
AGACCAATGACTTACAAGGCAGCTGTAGATCTTAGCCACTTTTTAAAAGAAAAGAGGGGACTGGAAGGGC
TAATTCACTCCCAACGAAGACAAGATATCCTTGATCTGTGGATCTACCACACACAAGGCTACTTCCCTGA
TTAGCAGAACTACACACCAGGGCCAGGGGTCAGATATCCACTGACCTTTGGATGGTGCTACAAGCTAGTA
CCAGTTGAGCCAGATAAGGTAGAAGAGGCCAATAAAGGAGAGAACACCAGCTTGTTACACCCTGTGAGCC
TGCATGGGATGGATGACCCGGAGAGAGAAGTGTTAGAGTGGAGGTTTGACAGCCGCCTAGCATTTCATCA
CGTGGCCCGAGAGCTGCATCCGGAGTACTTCAAGAACTGCTGATATCGAGCTTGCTACAAGGGACTTTCC
GCTGGGGACTTTCCAGGGAGGCGTGGCCTGGGCGGGACTGGGGAGTGGCGAGCCCTCAGATCCTGCATAT
AAGCAGCTGCTTTTTGCCTGTACTGGGTCTCTCTGGTTAGACCAGATCTGAGCCTGGGAGCTCTCTGGCT
AACTAGGGAACCCACTGCTTAAGCCTCAATAAAGCTTGCCTTGAGTGCTTCAAGTAGTGTGTGCCCGTCT
GTTGTGTGACTCTGGTAACTAGAGATCCCTCAGACCCTTTTAGTCAGTGTGGAAAATCTCTAGCAGTAGT
AGTTCATGTCATCTTATTATTCAGTATTTATAACTTGCAAAGAAATGAATATCAGAGAGTGAGAGGCCTT
GACATTGCTAGCGTTTACCGTCGACCTCTAGCTAGAGCTTGGCGTAATCATGGTCATAGCTGTTTCCTGT
GTGAAATTGTTATCCGCTCACAATTCCACACAACATACGAGCCGGAAGCATAAAGTGTAAAGCCTGGGGT
GCCTAATGAGTGAGCTAACTCACATTAATTGCGTTGCGCTCACTGCCCGCTTTCCAGTCGGGAAACCTGT
CGTGCCAGCTGCATTAATGAATCGGCCAACGCGCGGGGAGAGGCGGTTTGCGTATTGGGCGCTCTTCCGC
TTCCTCGCTCACTGACTCGCTGCGCTCGGTCGTTCGGCTGCGGCGAGCGGTATCAGCTCACTCAAAGGCG
GTAATACGGTTATCCACAGAATCAGGGGATAACGCAGGAAAGAACATGTGAGCAAAAGGCCAGCAAAAGG
CCAGGAACCGTAAAAAGGCCGCGTTGCTGGCGTTTTTCCATAGGCTCCGCCCCCCTGACGAGCATCACAA
AAATCGACGCTCAAGTCAGAGGTGGCGAAACCCGACAGGACTATAAAGATACCAGGCGTTTCCCCCTGGA
AGCTCCCTCGTGCGCTCTCCTGTTCCGACCCTGCCGCTTACCGGATACCTGTCCGCCTTTCTCCCTTCGG
GAAGCGTGGCGCTTTCTCATAGCTCACGCTGTAGGTATCTCAGTTCGGTGTAGGTCGTTCGCTCCAAGCT
GGGCTGTGTGCACGAACCCCCCGTTCAGCCCGACCGCTGCGCCTTATCCGGTAACTATCGTCTTGAGTCC
AACCCGGTAAGACACGACTTATCGCCACTGGCAGCAGCCACTGGTAACAGGATTAGCAGAGCGAGGTATG
TAGGCGGTGCTACAGAGTTCTTGAAGTGGTGGCCTAACTACGGCTACACTAGAAGAACAGTATTTGGTAT
CTGCGCTCTGCTGAAGCCAGTTACCTTCGGAAAAAGAGTTGGTAGCTCTTGATCCGGCAAACAAACCACC
GCTGGTAGCGGTGGTTTTTTTGTTTGCAAGCAGCAGATTACGCGCAGAAAAAAAGGATCTCAAGAAGATC
CTTTGATCTTTTCTACGGGGTCTGACGCTCAGTGGAACGAAAACTCACGTTAAGGGATTTTGGTCATGAG
ATTATCAAAAAGGATCTTCACCTAGATCCTTTTAAATTAAAAATGAAGTTTTAAATCAATCTAAAGTATA
TATGAGTAAACTTGGTCTGACAGTTACCAATGCTTAATCAGTGAGGCACCTATCTCAGCGATCTGTCTAT
TTCGTTCATCCATAGTTGCCTGACTCCCCGTCGTGTAGATAACTACGATACGGGAGGGCTTACCATCTGG
CCCCAGTGCTGCAATGATACCGCGAGACCCACGCTCACCGGCTCCAGATTTATCAGCAATAAACCAGCCA
GCCGGAAGGGCCGAGCGCAGAAGTGGTCCTGCAACTTTATCCGCCTCCATCCAGTCTATTAATTGTTGCC
GGGAAGCTAGAGTAAGTAGTTCGCCAGTTAATAGTTTGCGCAACGTTGTTGCCATTGCTACAGGCATCGT
GGTGTCACGCTCGTCGTTTGGTATGGCTTCATTCAGCTCCGGTTCCCAACGATCAAGGCGAGTTACATGA
TCCCCCATGTTGTGCAAAAAAGCGGTTAGCTCCTTCGGTCCTCCGATCGTTGTCAGAAGTAAGTTGGCCG
CAGTGTTATCACTCATGGTTATGGCAGCACTGCATAATTCTCTTACTGTCATGCCATCCGTAAGATGCTT
TTCTGTGACTGGTGAGTACTCAACCAAGTCATTCTGAGAATAGTGTATGCGGCGACCGAGTTGCTCTTGC
CCGGCGTCAATACGGGATAATACCGCGCCACATAGCAGAACTTTAAAAGTGCTCATCATTGGAAAACGTT
CTTCGGGGCGAAAACTCTCAAGGATCTTACCGCTGTTGAGATCCAGTTCGATGTAACCCACTCGTGCACC
CAACTGATCTTCAGCATCTTTTACTTTCACCAGCGTTTCTGGGTGAGCAAAAACAGGAAGGCAAAATGCC
GCAAAAAAGGGAATAAGGGCGACACGGAAATGTTGAATACTCATACTCTTCCTTTTTCAATATTATTGAA
GCATTTATCAGGGTTATTGTCTCATGAGCGGATACATATTTGAATGTATTTAGAAAAATAAACAAATAGG
GGTTCCGCGCACATTTCCCCGAAAAGTGCCACCTGACGTCGACGGATCGGGAGATCAACTTGTTTATTGC
AGCTTATAATGGTTACAAATAAAGCAATAGCATCACAAATTTCACAAATAAAGCATTTTTTTCACTGCAT
TCTAGTTGTGGTTTGTCCAAACTCATCAATGTATCTTATCATGTCTGGATCAACTGGATAACTCAAGCTA
ACCAAAATCATCCCAAACTTCCCACCCCATACCCTATTACCACTGCCAATTACCTGTGGTTTCATTTACT
CTAAACCTGTGATTCCTCTGAATTATTTTCATTTTAAAGAAATTGTATTTGTTAAATATGTACTACAAAC
TTAGTAGT
Features (pLannotate 1.2.2; 24 found; start..end, strand, type, name):
    377..634     +  LTR            5' LTR (truncated): truncated 5' long terminal repeat (LTR) from HIV-1
    681..806     +  misc_feature   HIV-1 Ψ: packaging signal of human immunodeficiency virus type 1
    790..1128    +  CDS            HIV-1 gag (fragment): gag protein from human immunodeficiency virus 1; gag
   1303..1536    +  misc_feature   RRE: The Rev response element (RRE) of HIV-1 allows for Rev-dependent mRNA export from the nucleus to the cytoplasm.
   1913..2013    +  CDS            Rev (fragment): human immunodeficiency virus 1 (HIV-1) Rev protein; rev; enhances nuclear export of unspliced and incompletely spliced viral mRNAs
   2028..2143    +  misc_feature   cPPT/CTS: central polypurine tract and central termination sequence of HIV-1 (lacking the first T)
   2356..2567    +  promoter       EF-1α core promoter: core promoter for human elongation factor EF-1α
   2568..2681    +  intron         EF-1α intron A (fragment): intron upstream of the start codon of human EF-1α
   3307..3510    +  intron         EF-1α intron A: truncated intron upstream of the start codon of human EF-1α
   3550..4266    +  CDS            ECFP: ECFP is a basic (constitutively fluorescent) cyan fluorescent protein published in 1996, derived from Aequorea victoria. It has low acid sensitivity.
   4389..4851    +  misc_feature   IRES: internal ribosome entry site (IRES) of the encephalomyocarditis virus (EMCV)
   4884..5481    +  CDS            PuroR (fragment): puromycin N-acetyltransferase; pac from Streptomyces alboniger; confers resistance to puromycin
   5497..6085    +  misc_feature   WPRE: woodchuck hepatitis virus posttranscriptional regulatory element
   6102..6620    +  CDS            nef (fragment): NEF_HV1BR - Experimental evidence at protein level: Swiss-Prot protein existence level 1. Extracellular Nef protein targets CD4(+) T-lymphocytes for apoptosis by interacting with CXCR4 surface receptors (PubMed:14990729). From Human immunodeficiency virus type 1 group M subtype B (isolate BRU/LAI) (HIV-1).
   6668..6925    +  LTR            5' LTR (truncated): truncated 5' long terminal repeat (LTR) from HIV-1
   7077..7093    -  protein_bind   lac operator: The lac repressor binds to the lac operator to inhibit transcription in E. coli. This inhibition can be relieved by adding lactose or isopropyl-β-D-thiogalactopyranoside (IPTG). lac repressor encoded by lacI
   7101..7131    -  promoter       lac promoter: promoter for the E. coli lac operon
   7146..7167    -  protein_bind   CAP binding site: CAP binding activates transcription in the presence of cAMP. E. coli catabolite activator protein
   7180..7272    -  CDS            lacI (fragment): lac repressor; lacI; The lac repressor binds to the lac operator to inhibit transcription in E. coli. This inhibition can be relieved by adding lactose or isopropyl-β-D-thiogalactopyranoside (IPTG).
   7455..8043    -  rep_origin     ori: high-copy-number ColE1/pMB1/pBR322/pUC origin of replication
   8214..9074    -  CDS            AmpR: β-lactamase; bla; confers resistance to ampicillin, carbenicillin, and related antibiotics
   9075..9179    -  promoter       AmpR promoter: bla
   9227..9361    +  polyA_signal   SV40 poly(A) signal: SV40 polyadenylation signal
   9528..329     +  CDS            nef (fragment) (across the origin): NEF_HV1BR - Experimental evidence at protein level: Swiss-Prot protein existence level 1. Extracellular Nef protein targets CD4(+) T-lymphocytes for apoptosis by interacting with CXCR4 surface receptors (PubMed:14990729). From Human immunodeficiency virus type 1 group M subtype B (isolate BRU/LAI) (HIV-1).
