[The description below was written by a language model from this plasmid's Addgene catalogue record and pLannotate feature annotations shown in this document.]
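Description:
pLVX_ECFP is an HIV-1-based lentiviral expression plasmid built on the commercial pLVX-EF1a-IRES-puro backbone, carrying enhanced cyan fluorescent protein (ECFP) as its roughly 720 bp insert in a construct of about 9.5 kb. In bacteria it is maintained through a high-copy ColE1/pUC-type origin and selected with ampicillin via the β-lactamase gene and its native promoter. Remnants of a lac promoter/operator region and an SV40 polyadenylation signal lie in the plasmid backbone outside the viral transfer cassette.

The transfer region is bounded by two HIV-1 LTR elements, both annotated by the software as truncated 5' LTRs. The nef-derived fragments flagged next to each LTR probably reflect the natural overlap of nef with LTR sequence rather than an expressed gene. Between the LTRs sit the Ψ packaging signal with a partial gag sequence, the Rev response element for Rev-dependent nuclear export of the genomic RNA, and the cPPT/CTS, which aids nuclear import and transduction efficiency. The payload is a single bicistronic transcription unit. The human EF-1α core promoter with portions of its first intron drives ECFP, followed by an EMCV IRES and the puromycin N-acetyltransferase gene, so that fluorescent protein and drug resistance are translated from the same mRNA. A WPRE downstream enhances transcript stability and expression.

The plasmid lacks viral structural and enzymatic genes, so producing particles requires these functions in trans. The stated use is lentiviral expression of ECFP in mammalian cells, allowing puromycin selection of stably transduced, cyan-fluorescent populations. The associated work concerns a fluorescent cysteine sensor, but the record does not specify the role ECFP plays there.
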