Addgene plasmid #247757: pLVX_ECFP
Purpose: Lentiviral expression of ECFP in mammalian cells
Depositing lab: Alan Ashworth. Depositing organization: University of California, San Francisco (UCSF). Publication: An engineered cysteine sensor optimized for high-throughput screening identifies regulators of intracellular thiol levels. Abrams RPM, Donahue RG, Ma J, Mao Y, Diolaiti ME, Ashworth A. Cell Chem Biol. 2025 Nov 10:S2451-9456(25)00343-5. doi: 10.1016/j.chembiol.2025.10.006. PubMed 41218609.
Backbone
  Vector backbone: pLVX-EF1a-IRES-puro
  Backbone manufacturer: Takara
  Backbone size w/o insert (bp): 8825
  Total vector size (bp): 9528
  Vector type: Mammalian Expression, Lentiviral
  Selectable markers: Puromycin
Growth in bacteria
  Bacterial resistance: Ampicillin, 100 μg/mL
  Growth temperature: 37°C
  Growth strain: NEB Stable
  Copy number: High Copy
Gene/Insert
  Gene/Insert name: ECFP
  Insert size (bp): 720
Terms and licenses: Academic/Nonprofit Terms; Industry Terms: Not Available to Industry
How to cite: pLVX_ECFP was a gift from Alan Ashworth (Addgene plasmid # 247757 ; http://n2t.net/addgene:247757 ; RRID:Addgene_247757)
